>Addgene plasmid #186349 | pVITRO1-mCherry-NES | addgene full sequence | sequence record 366975 | Addgene NGS Result
AAAACAGGCCAAAAACTGAGTCCTTGGGTTGCATAGAAAGCTGCCTGCAGGGCCTGAAATAACCTCTGAA
AGAGGAACTTGGTTAGGTACCTTCTGAGGCGGAAAGAACCAGCTGTGGAATGTGTGTCAGTTAGGGTGTG
GAAAGTCCCCAGGCTCCCCAGCAGGCAGAAGTATGCAAAGCATGCATCTCAATTAGTCAGCAACCAGGTG
TGGAAAGTCCCCAGGCTCCCCAGCAGGCAGAAGTATGCAAAGCATGCATCTCAATTAGTCAGCAACCATA
GTCCCACTAGTGGAGCCGAGAGTAATTCATACAAAAGGAGGGATCGCCTTCGCAAGGGGAGAGCCCAGGG
ACCGTCCCTAAATTCTCACAGACCCAAATCCCTGTAGCCGCCCCACGACAGCGCGAGGAGCATGCGCTCA
GGGCTGAGCGCGGGGAGAGCAGAGCACACAAGCTCATAGACCCTGGTCGTGGGGGGGAGGACCGGGGAGC
TGGCGCGGGGCAAACTGGGAAAGCGGTGTCGTGTGCTGGCTCCGCCCTCTTCCCGAGGGTGGGGGAGAAC
GGTATATAAGTGCGGCAGTCGCCTTGGACGTTCTTTTTCGCAACGGGTTTGCCGTCAGAACGCAGGTGAG
GGGCGGGTGTGGCTTCCGCGGGCCGCCGAGCTGGAGGTCCTGCTCCGAGCGGGCCGGGCCCCGCTGTCGT
CGGCGGGGATTAGCTGCGAGCATTCCCGCTTCGAGTTGCGGGCGGCGCGGGAGGCAGAGTGCGAGGCCTA
GCGGCAACCCCGTAGCCTCGCCTCGTGTCCGGCTTGAGGCCTAGCGTGGTGTCCGCGCCGCCGCCGCGTG
CTACTCCGGCCGCACTCTGGTCTTTTTTTTTTTTGTTGTTGTTGCCCTGCTGCCTTCGATTGCCGTTCAG
CAATAGGGGCTAACAAAGGGAGGGTGCGGGGCTTGCTCGCCCGGAGCCCGGAGAGGTCATGGTTGGGGAG
GAATGGAGGGACAGGAGTGGCGGCTGGGGCCCGCCCGCCTTCGGAGCACATGTCCGACGCCACCTGGATG
GGGCGAGGCCTGGGGTTTTTCCCGAAGCAACCAGGCTGGGGTTAGCGTGCCGAGGCCATGTGGCCCCAGC
ACCCGGCACGATCTGGCTTGGCGGCGCCGCGTTGCCCTGCCTCCCTAACTAGGGTGAGGCCATCCCGTCC
GGCACCAGTTGCGTGCGTGGAAAGATGGCCGCTCCCGGGCCCTGTTGCAAGGAGCTCAAAATGGAGGACG
CGGCAGCCCGGTGGAGCGGGCGGGTGAGTCACCCACACAAAGGAAGAGGGCCTGGTCCCTCACCGGCTGC
TGCTTCCTGTGACCCCGTGGTCCTATCGGCCGCAATAGTCACCTCGGGCTTTTGAGCACGGCTAGTCGCG
GCGGGGGGAGGGGATGTAATGGCGTTGGAGTTTGTTCACATTTGGTGGGTGGAGACTAGTCAGGCCAGCC
TGGCGCTGGAAGTCATTTTTGGAATTTGTCCCCTTGAGTTTTGAGCGGAGCTAATTCTCGGGCTTCTTAG
CGGTTCAAAGGTATCTTTTAAACCCTTTTTTAGGTGTTGTGAAAACCACCGCTAATTCAAAGCAACCGGT
GATATCAAAGATCTTGTACAGCTAGCTGGCCAGACATGATAAGATACATTGATGAGTTTGGACAAACCAC
AACTAGAATGCAGTGAAAAAAATGCTTTATTTGTGAAATTTGTGATGCTATTGCTTTATTTGTAACCATT
ATAAGCTGCAATAAACAAGTTAACAACAACAATTGCATTCATTTTATGTTTCAGGTTCAGGGGGAGGTGT
GGGAGGTTTTTTAAAGCAAGTAAAACCTCTACAAATGTGGTATGGAAATGTTAATTAACTAGCCATGACC
AAAATCCCTTAACGTGAGTTTTCGTTCCACTGAGCGTCAGACCCCGTAGAAAAGATCAAAGGATCTTCTT
GAGATCCTTTTTTTCTGCGCGTAATCTGCTGCTTGCAAACAAAAAAACCACCGCTACCAGCGGTGGTTTG
TTTGCCGGATCAAGAGCTACCAACTCTTTTTCCGAAGGTAACTGGCTTCAGCAGAGCGCAGATACCAAAT
ACTGTTCTTCTAGTGTAGCCGTAGTTAGGCCACCACTTCAAGAACTCTGTAGCACCGCCTACATACCTCG
CTCTGCTAATCCTGTTACCAGTGGCTGCTGCCAGTGGCGATAAGTCGTGTCTTACCGGGTTGGACTCAAG
ACGATAGTTACCGGATAAGGCGCAGCGGTCGGGCTGAACGGGGGGTTCGTGCACACAGCCCAGCTTGGAG
CGAACGACCTACACCGAACTGAGATACCTACAGCGTGAGCTATGAGAAAGCGCCACGCTTCCCGAAGGGA
GAAAGGCGGACAGGTATCCGGTAAGCGGCAGGGTCGGAACAGGAGAGCGCACGAGGGAGCTTCCAGGGGG
AAACGCCTGGTATCTTTATAGTCCTGTCGGGTTTCGCCACCTCTGACTTGAGCGTCGATTTTTGTGATGC
TCGTCAGGGGGGCGGAGCCTATGGAAAAACGCCAGCAACGCGGCCTTTTTACGGTTCCTGGCCTTTTGCT
GGCCTTTTGCTCACATGTTCTTAATTAACCTGCAGGCGTTACATAACTTACGGTAAATGGCCCGCCTGGC
TGACCGCCCAACGACCCCCGCCCATTGACGTCAATAATGACGTATGTTCCCATAGTAACGCCAATAGGGA
CTTTCCATTGACGTCAATGGGTGGAGTATTTACGGTAAACTGCCCACTTGGCAGTACATCAAGTGTATCA
TATGCCAAGTACGCCCCCTATTGACGTCAATGACGGTAAATGGCCCGCCTGGCATTATGCCCAGTACATG
ACCTTATGGGACTTTCCTACTTGGCAGTACATCTACGTATTAGTCATCGCTATTACCATGATGATGCGGT
TTTGGCAGTACATCAATGGGCGTGGATAGCGGTTTGACTCACGGGGATTTCCAAGTCTCCACCCCATTGA
CGTCAATGGGAGTTTGTTTTGACTAGTGGAGCCGAGAGTAATTCATACAAAAGGAGGGATCGCCTTCGCA
AGGGGAGAGCCCAGGGACCGTCCCTAAATTCTCACAGACCCAAATCCCTGTAGCCGCCCCACGACAGCGC
GAGGAGCATGCGCCCAGGGCTGAGCGCGGGTAGATCAGAGCACACAAGCTCACAGTCCCCGGCGGTGGGG
GGAGGGGCGCGCTGAGCGGGGGCCAGGGAGCTGGCGCGGGGCAAACTGGGAAAGTGGTGTCGTGTGCTGG
CTCCGCCCTCTTCCCGAGGGTGGGGGAGAACGGTATATAAGTGCGGTAGTCGCCTTGGACGTTCTTTTTC
GCAACGGGTTTGCCGTCAGAACGCAGGTGAGTGGCGGGTGTGGCTTCCGCGGGCCCCGGAGCTGGAGCCC
TGCTCTGAGCGGGCCGGGCTGATATGCGAGTGTCGTCCGCAGGGTTTAGCTGTGAGCATTCCCACTTCGA
GTGGCGGGCGGTGCGGGGGTGAGAGTGCGAGGCCTAGCGGCAACCCCGTAGCCTCGCCTCGTGTCCGGCT
TGAGGCCTAGCGTGGTGTCCGCCGCCGCGTGCCACTCCGGCCGCACTATGCGTTTTTTGTCCTTGCTGCC
CTCGATTGCCTTCCAGCAGCATGGGCTAACAAAGGGAGGGTGTGGGGCTCACTCTTAAGGAGCCCATGAA
GCTTACGTTGGATAGGAATGGAAGGGCAGGAGGGGCGACTGGGGCCCGCCCGCCTTCGGAGCACATGTCC
GACGCCACCTGGATGGGGCGAGGCCTGTGGCTTTCCGAAGCAATCGGGCGTGAGTTTAGCCTACCTGGGC
CATGTGGCCCTAGCACTGGGCACGGTCTGGCCTGGCGGTGCCGCGTTCCCTTGCCTCCCAACAAGGGTGA
GGCCGTCCCGCCCGGCACCAGTTGCTTGCGCGGAAAGATGGCCGCTCCCGGGGCCCTGTTGCAAGGAGCT
CAAAATGGAGGACGCGGCAGCCCGGTGGAGCGGGCGGGTGAGTCACCCACACAAAGGAAGAGGGCCTTGC
CCCTCGCCGGCCGCTGCTTCCTGTGACCCCGTGGTCTATCGGCCGCATAGTCACCTCGGGCTTCTCTTGA
GCACCGCTCGTCGCGGCGGGGGGAGGGGATCTAATGGCGTTGGAGTTTGTTCACATTTGGTGGGTGGAGA
CTAGTCAGGCCAGCCTGGCGCTGGAAGTCATTCTTGGAATTTGCCCCTTTGAGTTTGGAGCGAGGCTAAT
TCTCAAGCCTCTTAGCGGTTCAAAGGTATTTTCTAAACCCGTTTCCAGGTGTTGTGAAAGCCACCGCTAA
TTCAAAGCAATCCGGAGCCACCATGGTGAGCAAGGGCGAGGAGGATAACATGGCCATCATCAAGGAGTTC
ATGCGCTTCAAGGTGCACATGGAGGGCTCCGTGAACGGCCACGAGTTCGAGATCGAGGGCGAGGGCGAGG
GCCGCCCCTACGAGGGCACCCAGACCGCCAAGCTGAAGGTGACCAAGGGTGGCCCCCTGCCCTTCGCCTG
GGACATCCTGTCCCCTCAGTTCATGTACGGCTCCAAGGCCTACGTGAAGCACCCCGCCGACATCCCCGAC
TACTTGAAGCTGTCCTTCCCCGAGGGCTTCAAGTGGGAGCGCGTGATGAACTTCGAGGACGGCGGCGTGG
TGACCGTGACCCAGGACTCCTCCCTGCAGGACGGCGAGTTCATCTACAAGGTGAAGCTGCGCGGCACCAA
CTTCCCCTCCGACGGCCCCGTAATGCAGAAGAAGACCATGGGCTGGGAGGCCTCCTCCGAGCGGATGTAC
CCCGAGGACGGCGCCCTGAAGGGCGAGATCAAGCAGAGGCTGAAGCTGAAGGACGGCGGCCACTACGACG
CTGAGGTCAAGACCACCTACAAGGCCAAGAAGCCCGTGCAGCTGCCCGGCGCCTACAACGTCAACATCAA
GTTGGACATCACCTCCCACAACGAGGACTACACCATCGTGGAACAGTACGAACGCGCCGAGGGCCGCCAC
TCCACCGGCGGCATGGACGAGCTGTACAAAGGAAGCTCCCTCCAGAAGAAACTGGAGGAACTGGAACTGT
GAGGATCCCGTACGCCTAGGAGCAGGTTTCCCCAATGACACAAAACGTGCAACTTGAAACTCCGCCTGGT
CTTTCCAGGTCTAGAGGGGTAACACTTTGTACTGCGTTTGGCTCCACGCTCGATCCACTGGCGAGTGTTA
GTAACAGCACTGTTGCTTCGTAGCGGAGCATGACGGCCGTGGGAACTCCTCCTTGGTAACAAGGACCCAC
GGGGCCAAAAGCCACGCCCACACGGGCCCGTCATGTGTGCAACCCCAGCACGGCGACTTTACTGCGAAAC
CCACTTTAAAGTGACATTGAAACTGGTACCCACACACTGGTGACAGGCTAAGGATGCCCTTCAGGTACCC
CGAGGTAACACGCGACACTCGGGATCTGAGAAGGGGACTGGGGCTTCTATAAAAGCGCTCGGTTTAAAAA
GCTTCTATGCCTGAATAGGTGACCGGAGGTCGGCACCTTTCCTTTGCAATTACTGACCCTATGAATACAC
TGACTGTTTGACAATTAATCATCGGCATAGTATATCGGCATAGTATAATACGACTCACTATAGGAGGGCC
ACCATGAAGAAACCTGAACTGACAGCAACTTCTGTTGAGAAGTTTCTCATTGAAAAATTTGATTCTGTTT
CTGATCTCATGCAGCTGTCTGAAGGTGAAGAAAGCAGAGCCTTTTCTTTTGATGTTGGAGGAAGAGGTTA
TGTTCTGAGGGTCAATTCTTGTGCTGATGGTTTTTACAAAGACAGATATGTTTACAGACACTTTGCCTCT
GCTGCTCTGCCAATTCCAGAAGTTCTGGACATTGGAGAATTTTCTGAATCTCTCACCTACTGCATCAGCA
GAAGAGCACAAGGAGTCACTCTCCAGGATCTCCCTGAAACTGAGCTGCCAGCTGTTCTGCAACCTGTTGC
TGAAGCAATGGATGCCATTGCAGCAGCTGATCTGAGCCAAACCTCTGGATTTGGTCCTTTTGGTCCCCAA
GGCATTGGTCAGTACACCACTTGGAGGGATTTCATTTGTGCCATTGCTGATCCTCATGTCTATCACTGGC
AGACTGTGATGGATGACACAGTTTCTGCTTCTGTTGCTCAGGCACTGGATGAACTCATGCTGTGGGCAGA
AGATTGTCCTGAAGTCAGACACCTGGTCCATGCTGATTTTGGAAGCAACAATGTTCTGACAGACAATGGC
AGAATCACTGCAGTCATTGACTGGTCTGAAGCCATGTTTGGAGATTCTCAATATGAGGTTGCCAACATTT
TTTTTTGGAGACCTTGGCTGGCTTGCATGGAACAACAAACAAGATATTTTGAAAGAAGACACCCAGAACT
GGCTGGTTCCCCCAGACTGAGAGCCTACATGCTCAGAATTGGCCTGGACCAACTGTATCAATCTCTGGTT
GATGGAAACTTTGATGATGCTGCTTGGGCACAAGGAAGATGTGATGCCATTGTGAGGTCTGGTGCTGGAA
CTGTTGGAAGAACTCAAATTGCAAGAAGGTCTGCTGCTGTTTGGACTGATGGATGTGTTGAAGTTCTGGC
TGACTCTGGAAACAGGAGACCCTCCACAAGACCCAGAGCCAAGGAATGAATATTAGCTAGATTATCCCTA
ATACCTGCCACCCCACTCTTAATCAGTGGTGGAAGAACGGTCTCAGAACTGTTTGTTTCAATTGGCCATT
TAAGTTTAGTAGTAAAAGACTGGTTAATGATAACAATGCATCGTAAAACCTTCAGAAGGAAAGGAGAATG
TTTTGTGGACCACTTTGGTTTTCTTTTTTGCGTGTGGCAGTTTTAAGTTATTAGTTTTTAAAATCAGTAC
TTTTTAATGGAAACAACTTGACCAAAAATTTGTCACAGAATTTTGAGACCCATTAAAAAAGTTAAATGAG
AAACCTGTGTGTTCCTTTGGTCAACACCGAGACATTTAGGTGAAAGACATCTAATTCTGGTTTTACGAAT
CTGGAAACTTCTTGAAAATGTAATTCTTGAGTTAACACTTCTGGGTGGAGAATAGGGTTGTTTTCCCCCC
ACATAATTGGAAGGGGAAGGAATATCATTTAAAGCTATGGGAGGGTTGCTTTGATTACAACACTGGAGAG
AAATGCAGCATGTTGCTGATTGCCTGTCACT
Features (pLannotate 1.2.2; 13 found; start..end, strand, type, name):
     94..285     +  promoter       SV40 promoter (fragment): SV40 enhancer and early promoter
    472..1605    +  promoter       mEF-1α promoter (fragment): strong constitutive promoter for mouse elongation factor EF-1α
   1650..1771    -  polyA_signal   SV40 poly(A) signal: SV40 polyadenylation signal
   1794..1865    -  CDS            large T antigen (fragment): large T antigen from SV40 (simian virus 40)
   1959..2547    +  rep_origin     ori: high-copy-number ColE1/pMB1/pBR322/pUC origin of replication
   2627..2930    +  enhancer       CMV enhancer: human cytomegalovirus immediate early enhancer
   2932..3031    +  promoter       CMV promoter (fragment): human cytomegalovirus (CMV) immediate early promoter
   4363..5070    +  CDS            mCherry: mCherry is a basic (constitutively fluorescent) red fluorescent protein published in 2004, derived from Discosoma sp.. It is reported to be a very rapidly-maturing monomer with low acid sensitivity.
   5131..5575    +  misc_feature   FMDV IRES: internal ribosome entry site (IRES) of the foot-and-mouth disease virus
   5608..5626    +  promoter       tac promoter (fragment): strong E. coli promoter; hybrid between the trp and lac UV5 promoters
   5646..5664    +  promoter       T7 promoter: promoter for bacteriophage T7 RNA polymerase
   5674..6696    +  CDS            hph: KHYB_ECOLX - Experimental evidence at protein level: Swiss-Prot protein existence level 1. The aminoglycoside phosphotransferases achieve inactivation of their antibiotic substrates by phosphorylation. Only phosphorylates hygromycin and closely related compounds such as demethyl analogs and destomycin. From Escherichia coli.
   6711..42      +  polyA_signal   EF-1α poly(A) signal (across the origin): human EF-1α polyadenylation signal
