[The description below was written by a language model from this plasmid's Addgene catalogue record and pLannotate feature annotations shown in this document.]
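Description:
pVITRO1-mCherry-NES is a mammalian expression plasmid built on InvivoGen's pVITRO1-hygro-mcs backbone, a vector designed with two separate transcription units. It replicates in E. coli from a high-copy ColE1/pUC-type origin and is selected with hygromycin. The same hph (hygromycin phosphotransferase) gene serves in both hosts. Short bacterial promoter elements annotated just upstream of hph (tac and T7 fragments) would allow its expression in bacteria, while in mammalian cells it is translated from an FMDV IRES placed downstream of the reporter.

The payload is mCherry, a monomeric red fluorescent protein, fused to a nuclear export signal (NES) so that fluorescence is confined to the cytosol. The catalogue lists a rat EF1α promoter as the driver. The feature table annotates a CMV enhancer and partial CMV promoter upstream of mCherry, followed by an unannotated stretch of more than a kilobase where the rat EF1α element presumably lies, although the table does not label it. The mCherry, FMDV IRES and hph elements are followed by an EF-1α polyadenylation signal, so reporter and resistance marker appear to share one bicistronic transcript. This would link hygromycin selection to reporter expression. The second unit, an SV40 enhancer fragment with a mouse EF-1α promoter and a nearby SV40 poly(A) signal, carries no annotated coding sequence and appears to be empty.

The catalogue sizes do not match the sequence: the listed insert of 249 bp is shorter than the annotated mCherry coding region alone, and the sequenced record is 7,241 nt against a listed total of 6,740 bp. The stated purpose is cytosolic mCherry expression in mammalian cells, and the associated publication concerns multiplexed biosensor barcoding.
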