Addgene plasmid #186349: pVITRO1-mCherry-NES
Purpose: Cytosolic mCherry expression in mammalian cells
Depositing lab: Chuan-Hsiang Huang. Depositing organization: Johns Hopkins University and School of Medicine. Publication: Deciphering cell signaling networks with massively multiplexed biosensor barcoding. Yang JM, Chi WY, Liang J, Takayanagi S, Iglesias PA, Huang CH. Cell. 2021 Dec 9;184(25):6193-6206.e14. doi: 10.1016/j.cell.2021.11.005. Epub 2021 Nov 26. PubMed 34838160.
Backbone
  Vector backbone: pVITRO1-hygro-mcs
  Backbone manufacturer: InvivoGen
  Backbone size w/o insert (bp): 6491
  Total vector size (bp): 6740
  Vector type: Mammalian Expression
Growth in bacteria
  Bacterial resistance: Hygromycin, 200 μg/mL
  Growth temperature: 37°C
  Growth strain: DH5alpha
  Copy number: High Copy
Gene/Insert
  Gene/Insert name: mCherry-NES
  Species: Synthetic
  Insert size (bp): 249
  Mutation: WT
  Promoter: Rat EF1α
  Cloning method: Restriction Enzyme; 5′ cloning site BspEI (not destroyed); 3′ cloning site BamHI (not destroyed)
  Sequencing primers: 5′ N/A; 3′ GGAAAGACCAGGCGGAGTTTC
Terms and licenses: Academic/Nonprofit Terms; Industry Terms: Not Available to Industry
How to cite: pVITRO1-mCherry-NES was a gift from Chuan-Hsiang Huang (Addgene plasmid # 186349 ; http://n2t.net/addgene:186349 ; RRID:Addgene_186349)
